>Addgene plasmid #126476 | pDmelOR | addgene full sequence | sequence record 246523 | Addgene NGS Result
ATTTATCAGGGTTATTGTCTCATGAGCGGATACATATTTGAATGTATTTAGAAAAATAAACAAATAGGGG
TTCCGCGCACATTTCCCCGAAAAGTGCCACCTGACGTCGGCAGTGAAAAAAATGCTTTATTTGTGAAATT
TGTGATGCTATTGCTTTATTTGTAACCATTATAAGCTGCAATAAACAAGTTAACAACAACAATTGCATTC
ATTTTATGTTTCAGGTTCAGGGGGAGGTGTGGGAGGTTTTTTAAAGCAAGTAAAACCTCTACAAATGTGG
TATGGCTGATTATGATCCTCTAGACTGCAGCCTCAGGAGATCTGGGCCCCCGCGGCATATGACCGGTGAA
TTCTCCAGGCGATCTGACGGTTCACTAAACGAGCTCTGCTTATATAGGCCTCCCACCGTACACGCCACCT
CGACATACTCGAGTAGTTATTAATAGTAATCAATTACGGGGTCATTAGTTCATAGCCCATATATGGAGTT
CCGCGTTACATAACTTACGGTAAATGGCTCGCCTGGCTGACCGCCCAACGACCCCCGCCCATTGACGTCA
ATAATGACGTATGTTCCCATAGTAACGCCAATAGGGACTTTCCATTGACGTCAATGGGTGGAGTATTTAC
GGTAAACTGCCCACTTGGCAGTACATCAAGTGTATCATATGCCAAGTACGCCCCCTATTGACGTCAATGA
CGGTAAATGGCCCGCCTGGCATTATGCCCAGTACATGACCTTATGGGACTTTCCTACTTGGCAGTACATC
TACGTATTAGTCATCGCTATTACCATGGTGATGCGGTTTTGGCAGTACATCAATGGGCGTGGATAGCGGT
TTGACTCACGGGGATTTCCAAGTCTCCACCCCATTGACGTCAATGGGAGTTTGTTTTGGCACCAAAATCA
ACGGGACTTTCCAAAATGTCGTAACAACTCCGCCCCATTGACGCAAATGGGCGGTAGGCGTGTACGGTGG
GAGGTCTATATAAGCAGAGCTGGTTTAGTGAACCGTCAGATCCGCTAGGGATCCGCCACCATGGAACAGA
AACTGATCTCTGAAGAAGACCTGGCTAGCACAACTAGCATGCAACCCAGTAAATATACAGGCCTGGTGGC
CGATCTCATGCCCAACATAAGGGCAATGAAATACAGCGGGCTCTTTATGCACAACTTTACGGGAGGGTCC
GCCTTCATGAAGAAAGTCTACAGCAGCGTACATCTCGTTTTCCTTCTGATGCAGTTCACCTTCATTCTGG
TCAATATGGCCCTTAATGCCGAAGAGGTGAATGAGCTTTCTGGGAATACCATCACCACACTGTTCTTCAC
ACACTGCATCACAAAGTTCATCTACCTGGCAGTGAACCAGAAGAACTTTTACCGTACACTGAACATCTGG
AATCAAGTGAACACCCACCCTCTGTTTGCCGAATCAGATGCCAGATACCACAGTATTGCACTCGCCAAGA
TGAGGAAACTCTTCTTTCTTGTGATGCTGACAACAGTGGCTAGTGCTACTGCCTGGACCACTATCACGTT
CTTTGGCGATTCTGTGAAAATGGTGGTAGACCATGAAACCAACAGCAGCATCCCTGTCGAGATTCCAAGA
CTTCCGATTAAGTCCTTTTATCCCTGGAATGCAAGTCATGGCATGTTCTACATGATCTCCTTCGCCTTCC
AAATCTACTACGTGCTGTTTAGCATGATACACAGCAACCTCTGTGACGTGATGTTCTGCTCTTGGCTGAT
ATTTGCCTGTGAACAGCTCCAGCATCTGAAAGGCATTATGAAGCCACTGATGGAACTGTCAGCCTCACTT
GACACTTATCGCCCAAATTCTGCTGCTCTCTTTAGGTCACTCTCAGCTAATAGCAAATCCGAGTTGATTC
ACAACGAGGAGAAAGACCCTGGGACTGACATGGACATGTCTGGCATTTATAGCAGCAAAGCCGACTGGGG
AGCACAGTTTCGGGCACCTTCTACACTCCAGTCCTTTGGCGGTAATGGAGGAGGAGGTAATGGGCTGGTT
AACGGTGCTAACCCCAACGGTCTGACCAAGAAACAGGAGATGATGGTGCGATCTGCGATCAAGTACTGGG
TCGAACGCCATAAGCACGTGGTTAGACTGGTTGCTGCTATAGGCGATACCTACGGTGCCGCTTTGCTGTT
GCATATGCTGACTAGCACGATCAAGTTGACTCTGTTGGCATATCAAGCCACCAAGATCAATGGAGTGAAC
GTATATGCGTTTACGGTTGTGGGGTATCTGGGCTATGCTCTGGCCCAGGTAAGTATCAAGGTTACAAGAC
AGGTTTAAGGAGACCAATAGAAACTGGGCTTGTCGAGACAGAGAAGACTCTTGCGTTTCTGATAGGCACC
TATTGGTCTTACTGACATCCACTTTGCCTTTCTCTCCACAGGTGTTTCACTTTTGCATTTTCGGCAATCG
GCTGATAGAGGAGAGTTCCTCTGTTATGGAGGCAGCGTACAGTTGCCACTGGTACGATGGAAGCGAAGAA
GCCAAGACTTTCGTTCAGATTGTGTGTCAGCAGTGTCAGAAGGCTATGTCCATCTCAGGGGCGAAATTCT
TCACCGTGTCCTTGGATCTGTTTGCCTCCGTACTGGGCGCAGTCGTCACCTATTTCATGGTCCTGGTCCA
ACTGAAGTGAAAGCTTGTCGACGATATCTCCAGAGGATCATAATCAGCCATACCACATTTGTAGAGGTTT
TACTTGCTTTAAAAAACCTCCCACACCTCCCCCTGAACCTGAAACATAAAATGAATGCAATTGTTGTTGT
TAACTTGTTTATTGCAGCTTATAATGGTTACAAATAAAGCAATAGCATCACAAATTTCACAAATAAAGCA
TTTTTTTCACTGCCCCGAGCTTCCTCGCTCACTGACTCGCTGCGCTCGGTCGTTCGGCTGCGGCGAGCGG
TATCAGCTCACTCAAAGGCGGTAATACGGTTATCCAGATCGCCCTTCCCAACAGTTGCGCAGCCTGAATG
GCGAATGG
[124 nt withheld, positions 3019-3142]
C
[91 nt withheld, positions 3144-3234]
A
[49 nt withheld, positions 3236-3284]
CCTTTGACGTTGGAGTCCACGTTCTTT
[37 nt withheld, positions 3312-3348]
ACCCTATCTCGGTCTATTCTTTTGATTTATAAGGGATTTTGCCGATTTCGGCCTATTGGTTAAAAAATGA
GCTGATTTAACAAAAATTTAACGCGAATTTTAACAAAATATTAACGCTTACAATTTCCTGATGCGGTATT
TTCTCCTTACGCATCTGTGCGGTATTTCACACCGCATATGGTGCACTCTCAGTACAATCTGCTCTGATGC
CGCATAGTTAAGCCAGCCCCGACACCCGCCAACACCCGCTGACGCGCCCTGACGGGCTTGTCTGCTCCCG
GCATCCGCTTACAGACAAGCTGTGACCGTCTCCGGGAGCTGCATGTGTCAGAGGTTTTCACCGTCATCAC
CGAAACGCGCGAGACGAAAGGGCCTCGTGATACGCCTATTTTTATAGGTTAATGTCATGATAATAATGGT
TTCTTAGACGTCAGGTGGCACTTTTCGGGGAAATGTGCGCGGAACCCCTATTTGTTTATTTTTCTAAATA
CATTCAAATATGTATCCGCTCATGAGACAATAACCCTGATAAATGCTTCAATAATATTGAAAAAGGAAGA
GTATGAGTATTCAACATTTCCGTGTCGCCCTTATTCCCTTTTTTGCGGCATTTTGCCTTCCTGTTTTTGC
TCACCCAGAAACGCTGGTGAAAGTAAAAGATGCTGAAGATCAGTTGGGTGCACGAGTGGGTTACATCGAA
CTGGATCTCAACAGCGGTAAGATCCTTGAGAGTTTTCGCCCCGAAGAACGTTTTCCAATGATGAGCACTT
TTAAAGTTCTGCTATGTGGCGCGGTATTATCCCGTATTGACGCCGGGCAAGAGCAACTCGGTCGCCGCAT
ACACTATTCTCAGAATGACTTGGTTGAGTACTCACCAGTCACAGAAAAGCATCTTACGGATGGCATGACA
GTAAGAGAATTATGCAGTGCTGCCATAACCATGAGTGATAACACTGCGGCCAACTTACTTCTGACAACGA
TCGGAGGACCGAAGGAGCTAACCGCTTTTTTGCACAACATGGGGGATCATGTAACTCGCCTTGATCGTTG
GGAACCGGAGCTGAATGAAGCCATACCAAACGACGAGCGTGACACCACGATGCCTGTAGCAATGGCAACA
ACGTTGCGCAAACTATTAACTGGCGAACTACTTACTCTAGCTTCCCGGCAACAATTAATAGACTGGATGG
AGGCGGATAAAGTTGCAGGACCACTTCTGCGCTCGGCCCTTCCGGCTGGCTGGTTTATTGCTGATAAATC
TGGAGCCGGTGAGCGTGGGTCTCGCGGTATCATTGCAGCACTGGGGCCAGATGGTAAGCCCTCCCGTATC
GTAGTTATCTACACGACGGGGAGTCAGGCAACTATGGATGAACGAAATAGACAGATCGCTGAGATAGGTG
CCTCACTGATTAAGCATTGGTAACTGTCAGACCAAGTTTACTCATATATACTTTAGATTGATTTAAAACT
TCATTTTTAATTTAAAAGGATCTAGGTGAAGATCCTTTTTGATAATCTCATGACCAAAATCCCTTAACGT
GAGTTTTCGTTCCACTGAGCGTCAGACCCCGTAGAAAAGATCAAAGGATCTTCTTGAGATCCTTTTTTTC
TGCGCGTAATCTGCTGCTTGCAAACAAAAAAACCACCGCTACCAGCGGTGGTTTGTTTGCCGGATCAAGA
GCTACCAACTCTTTTTCCGAAGGTAACTGGCTTCAGCAGAGCGCAGATACCAAATACTGTTCTTCTAGTG
TAGCCGTAGTTAGGCCACCACTTCAAGAACTCTGTAGCACCGCCTACATACCTCGCTCTGCTAATCCTGT
TACCAGTGGCTGCTGCCAGTGGCGATAAGTCGTGTCTTACCGGGTTGGACTCAAGACGATAGTTACCGGA
TAAGGCGCAGCGGTCGGGCTGAACGGGGGGTTCGTGCACACAGCCCAGCTTGGAGCGAACGACCTACACC
GAACTGAGATACCTACAGCGTGAGCTATGAGAAAGCGCCACGCTTCCCGAAGGGAGAAAGGCGGACAGGT
ATCCGGTAAGCGGCAGGGTCGGAACAGGAGAGCGCACGAGGGAGCTTCCAGGGGGAAACGCCTGGTATCT
TTATAGTCCTGTCGGGTTTCGCCACCTCTGACTTGAGCGTCGATTTTTGTGATGCTCGTCAGGGGGGCGG
AGCCTATGGAAAAACGCCAGCAACGCGGCCTTTTTACGGTTCCTGGCCTTTTGCTGGCCTTTTGCTCACA
TGGCTCGACAGATCTTCAATATTGGCCATTAGCCATATTATTCATTGGTTATATAGCATAAATCAATATT
GGCTATTGGCCATTGCATACGTTGTATCTATATCATAATATGTACATTTAT
Features (pLannotate 1.2.2; 19 found; start..end, strand, type, name):
      1..77      -  promoter       AmpR promoter (fragment): bla
    110..191     -  polyA_signal   SV40 poly(A) signal: SV40 polyadenylation signal
    214..297     -  CDS            large T antigen (fragment): large T antigen from SV40 (simian virus 40)
    382..416     -  promoter       minimal CMV promoter (fragment): human cytomegalovirus (CMV) immediate early promoter
    434..797     +  enhancer       CMV enhancer: human cytomegalovirus immediate early enhancer
    798..1001    +  promoter       CMV promoter: human cytomegalovirus (CMV) immediate early promoter
   1080..2291    +  CDS            Orco (fragment): ORCO_DROME - Also known as A45, Or83b. Experimental evidence at protein level: Swiss-Prot protein existence level 1. Odorant coreceptor which complexes with conventional odorant receptors (ORs) to form odorant-sensing units, providing sensitive and prolonged odorant signaling and calcium permeability. Orco is a universal and integral part of the functional odorant receptor, involved in the dendritic localization of other olfactory receptors. Expression of Orco alone leads to formation of rapid and transient ion channels not directly responding to odorants, but directly activated by intracellul
   2289..2421    +  intron         chimeric intron: chimera between introns from human β-globin and immunoglobulin heavy chain genes
   2419..2667    +  CDS            Orco (fragment): ORCO_DROME - Also known as A45, Or83b. Experimental evidence at protein level: Swiss-Prot protein existence level 1. Odorant coreceptor which complexes with conventional odorant receptors (ORs) to form odorant-sensing units, providing sensitive and prolonged odorant signaling and calcium permeability. Orco is a universal and integral part of the functional odorant receptor, involved in the dendritic localization of other olfactory receptors. Expression of Orco alone leads to formation of rapid and transient ion channels not directly responding to odorants, but directly activated by intracellul
   2696..2779    +  CDS            large T antigen (fragment): large T antigen from SV40 (simian virus 40)
   2802..2883    +  polyA_signal   SV40 poly(A) signal: SV40 polyadenylation signal
   2889..2976    -  rep_origin     RSF ori (fragment): Plasmids containing the RSF 1030 origin of replication can be propagated in E. coli cells that contain additional plasmids with compatible origins.
   2977..3015    +  CDS            lacZα (fragment): LacZα fragment of β-galactosidase; lacZ fragment
   3019..3447    +  rep_origin     f1 ori (sequence partly withheld): f1 bacteriophage origin of replication; arrow indicates direction of (+) strand synthesis
   3475..3574    -  misc_feature   bom (fragment): basis of mobility region from pBR322
   3676..3711    -  CDS            rop (fragment): Rop protein, which maintains plasmids at low copy number; rop
   3806..3910    +  promoter       AmpR promoter: bla
   3911..4771    +  CDS            AmpR: β-lactamase; bla; confers resistance to ampicillin, carbenicillin, and related antibiotics
   4942..5530    +  rep_origin     ori: high-copy-number ColE1/pMB1/pBR322/pUC origin of replication
