[The description below was written by a language model from this plasmid's Addgene catalogue record and pLannotate feature annotations shown in this document.]
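Description:
pDmelOR is a mammalian expression plasmid built on the bidirectional pCMV-BI backbone, designed for transient co-expression of insect odorant receptors with their obligate co-receptor in cultured mammalian cells such as HEK293. It is propagated in E. coli as a high-copy plasmid through a ColE1/pUC-type origin and selected with ampicillin via the β-lactamase gene. An f1 phage origin is also present, and the feature table picks up several short backbone remnants (lacZα, bom, rop and RSF ori fragments) that are not functional parts.

The central regulatory region consists of a CMV enhancer flanked by two divergent promoters: a full CMV immediate-early promoter on one side and a minimal CMV promoter on the other, each leading to its own SV40 polyadenylation signal. Downstream of the full CMV promoter, between BamHI and HindIII sites, sits Drosophila melanogaster Orco (Or83b), codon-optimized for human cells and carrying an N-terminal Myc tag for detection. The Orco coding sequence is annotated as two fragments because it is interrupted by a β-globin/IgG chimeric intron. This intron is spliced out in mammalian cells but prevents functional expression of the channel-forming protein in bacteria. The opposite arm carries no annotated coding sequence and, per the depositor, provides a second multiple cloning site into which a ligand-binding odorant receptor of choice can be inserted, with the EcoRI site recommended for best expression.

Because Orco complexes with conventional ORs to form odorant-gated channels and supports their trafficking, the design delivers both subunits from a single plasmid for functional studies of insect receptors. The depositor notes that the duplicated CMV and SV40 poly(A) sequences complicate sequencing.
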