Addgene plasmid #126476: pDmelOR
Purpose: Vector for the functional expression of insect ORs in mammalian cells, with a human codon-optimized version of D.melanogaster Orco (hOrco) with an N-terminal myc tag and a β-globin/IgG chimeric intron
Depositing lab: Bill Hansson. Depositing organization: Max Planck Institute for Chemical Ecology. Publication: Optimization of Insect Odorant Receptor Trafficking and Functional Expression Via Transient Transfection in HEK293 Cells. Miazzi F, Hoyer C, Sachse S, Knaden M, Wicher D, Hansson BS, Lavista-Llanos S. Chem Senses. 2019 Oct 26;44(9):673-682. doi: 10.1093/chemse/bjz062. PubMed 31504297.
Backbone
  Vector backbone: pCMV-BI
  Backbone size w/o insert (bp): 4111
  Vector type: Mammalian Expression
Growth in bacteria
  Bacterial resistance: Ampicillin, 100 μg/mL
  Growth temperature: 37°C
  Growth strain: DH5alpha
  Copy number: High Copy
Gene/Insert
  Gene/Insert name: DmelOrco (alt names: Orco; Odorant receptor co-receptor)
  Species: D. melanogaster (fly)
  Insert size (bp): 1509
  Mutation: codon optimization for H. sapiens; includes a recombinant β-globin/IgG chimeric intron to inhibit its functional expression in bacteria
  Entrez Gene: Orco (a.k.a. Dmel_CG10609, 83A.2, 83b, A45, CG10609, DOR45, DOR83b, DmORCO, DmOrco, DmelOrco, Dmel\CG10609, OR49, OR83B, OR83b, ORCO, Or83b, OrCo, or83b, orco, vainsA)
  Promoter: CMV
  Tag / fusion protein: Myc (N terminal on insert)
  Cloning method: Restriction Enzyme; 5′ cloning site BamHI (not destroyed); 3′ cloning site HindIII (not destroyed)
  Sequencing primers: 5′ GTGTACGGTGGGAGGTCTATATAAG; 3′ GTGGTATGGCTGATTATGATCCTCT
Terms and licenses: Academic/Nonprofit Terms; Industry Terms: Not Available to Industry
Depositor comments: Is it recommended to digest the vector with XhoI and PvuI-HF and gel purify the two bands before sequencing as the two CMV promoters and SV40-polyA sequences are very similar to each other. Use the EcoRI restriction site for best functional expression on the MCS2. Please visit https://www.biorxiv.org/content/10.1101/669127v1 for BioRxiv preprint
How to cite: pDmelOR was a gift from Bill Hansson (Addgene plasmid # 126476 ; http://n2t.net/addgene:126476 ; RRID:Addgene_126476)
