>Addgene plasmid #126476 | pDmelOR | depositor partial sequence | sequence record 241901 | Myc-hOrco(Intron)
TAGGGATCCGCCACCATGGAACAGAAACTGATCTCTGAAGAAGACCTGGCTAGCACAACTAGCATGCAAC
CCAGTAAATATACAGGCCTGGTGGCCGATCTCATGCCCAACATAAGGGCAATGAAATACAGCGGGCTCTT
TATGCACAACTTTACGGGAGGGTCCGCCTTCATGAAGAAAGTCTACAGCAGCGTACATCTCGTTTTCCTT
CTGATGCAGTTCACCTTCATTCTGGTCAATATGGCCCTTAATGCCGAAGAGGTGAATGAGCTTTCTGGGA
ATACCATCACCACACTGTTCTTCACACACTGCATCACAAAGTTCATCTACCTGGCAGTGAACCAGAAGAA
CTTTTACCGTACACTGAACATCTGGAATCAAGTGAACACCCACCCTCTGTTTGCCGAATCAGATGCCAGA
TACCACAGTATTGCACTCGCCAAGATGAGGAAACTCTTCTTTCTTGTGATGCTGACAACAGTGGCTAGTG
CTACTGCCTGGACCACTATCACGTTCTTTGGCGATTCTGTGAAAATGGTGGTAGACCATGAAACCAACAG
CAGCATCCCTGTCGAGATTCCAAGACTTCCGATTAAGTCCTTTTATCCCTGGAATGCAAGTCATGGCATG
TTCTACATGATCTCCTTCGCCTTCCAAATCTACTACGTGCTGTTTAGCATGATACACAGCAACCTCTGTG
ACGTGATGTTCTGCTCTTGGCTGATATTTGCCTGTGAACAGCTCCAGCATCTGAAAGGCATTATGAAGCC
ACTGATGGAACTGTCAGCCTCACTTGACACTTATCGCCCAAATTCTGCTGCTCTCTTTAGGTCACTCTCA
GCTAATAGCAAATCCGAGTTGATTCACAACGAGGAGAAAGACCCTGGGACTGACATGGACATGTCTGGCA
TTTATAGCAGCAAAGCCGACTGGGGAGCACAGTTTCGGGCACCTTCTACACTCCAGTCCTTTGGCGGTAA
TGGAGGAGGAGGTAATGGGCTGGTTAACGGTGCTAACCCCAACGGTCTGACCAAGAAACAGGAGATGATG
GTGCGATCTGCGATCAAGTACTGGGTCGAACGCCATAAGCACGTGGTTAGACTGGTTGCTGCTATAGGCG
ATACCTACGGTGCCGCTTTGCTGTTGCATATGCTGACTAGCACGATCAAGTTGACTCTGTTGGCATATCA
AGCCACCAAGATCAATGGAGTGAACGTATATGCGTTTACGGTTGTGGGGTATCTGGGCTATGCTCTGGCC
CAGGTAAGTATCAAGGTTACAAGACAGGTTTAAGGAGACCAATAGAAACTGGGCTTGTCGAGACAGAGAA
GACTCTTGCGTTTCTGATAGGCACCTATTGGTCTTACTGACATCCACTTTGCCTTTCTCTCCACAGGTGT
TTCACTTTTGCATTTTCGGCAATCGGCTGATAGAGGAGAGTTCCTCTGTTATGGAGGCAGCGTACAGTTG
CCACTGGTACGATGGAAGCGAAGAAGCCAAGACTTTCGTTCAGATTGTGTGTCAGCAGTGTCAGAAGGCT
ATGTCCATCTCAGGGGCGAAATTCTTCACCGTGTCCTTGGATCTGTTTGCCTCCGTACTGGGCGCAGTCG
TCACCTATTTCATGGTCCTGGTCCAACTGAAGTGAAAGCTTGTCGACGATATCTCCAG
